Addgene plasmid #167430: pMSR:MSMEG_5446:Dendra
Purpose: C-term fluorescent fusion
Depositing lab: Keith Derbyshire & Joseph Wade. Depositing organization: Wadsworth Center, New York State Department of Health. Publication: A Mycobacterial Systems Resource for the Research Community. Judd JA, Canestrari J, Clark R, Joseph A, Lapierre P, Lasek-Nesselquist E, Mir M, Palumbo M, Smith C, Stone M, Upadhyay A, Wirth SE, Dedrick RM, Meier CG, Russell DA, Dills A, Dove E, Kester J, Wolf ID, Zhu J, Rubin ER, Fortune S, Hatfull GF, Gray TA, Wade JT, Derbyshire KM. mBio. 2021 Mar 2;12(2). pii: mBio.02401-20. doi: 10.1128/mBio.02401-20. PubMed 33653882.
Backbone
  Vector backbone: pMSR:Dendra
  Vector type: Bacterial Expression ; Integrating Mycobacterial Expression Vector attL5. T7 expression in E. coli
Growth in bacteria
  Bacterial resistance: Apramycin, 25 μg/mL
  Growth temperature: 37°C
  Growth strain: DH5alpha
  Copy number: High Copy
Gene/Insert
  Gene/Insert name: MSMEG_5446
  Species: M. smegmatis
  Promoter: pmycTetO
  Tag / fusion protein: Gly-Ala Linker/Dendra2/1x Flag Tag (C terminal on insert)
  Cloning method: Ligation Independent Cloning
  Sequencing primers: 5′ TGATAGAGTTTGTCCTCCCTATCAG; 3′ TCCATATGCACCTTGACACG
Resource information
  A portion of this plasmid was derived from a plasmid made by: CP000480.1
Terms and licenses: Academic/Nonprofit Terms; Industry Terms: Not Available to Industry
Depositor comments: 5' cloning site: AseI (destroyed), 3' cloning site: HindIII (not destroyed)
How to cite: pMSR:MSMEG_5446:Dendra was a gift from Keith Derbyshire & Joseph Wade (Addgene plasmid # 167430 ; http://n2t.net/addgene:167430 ; RRID:Addgene_167430)
