[The description below was written by a language model from this plasmid's Addgene catalogue record.]
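Description:
pMSR:MSMEG_5446:Dendra is a bacterial expression plasmid built on the pMSR:Dendra backbone, an integrating mycobacterial expression vector that targets the L5 attachment site. Vectors of this type insert as a single copy into the mycobacterial chromosome through mycobacteriophage L5 site-specific recombination rather than replicating episomally. In E. coli the plasmid is maintained at high copy, and it is selected with apramycin. No feature table is provided, so the origin of replication, the integrase cassette and the exact resistance gene are not itemised in the record.

The insert is the Mycobacterium smegmatis open reading frame MSMEG_5446, whose function is not stated in the record. It was introduced by ligation-independent cloning, and the listed genome accession appears to be the source of the gene sequence. The gene is fused at its C terminus, through a Gly-Ala linker, to Dendra2 followed by a single FLAG tag. Dendra2 is a green-to-red photoconvertible fluorescent protein, so the fusion allows live-cell localisation and, in principle, pulse-chase style tracking of a photoconverted protein pool. The FLAG epitope supports antibody-based detection or affinity purification. Expression in mycobacteria is driven by the pmycTetO promoter, a mycobacterial promoter carrying tet operator sequences, which typically makes it repressible by TetR and inducible with tetracycline analogues where a repressor is supplied. The vector description also notes T7-driven expression in E. coli.

The stated purpose is a C-terminal fluorescent fusion. The plasmid belongs to a systematic mycobacterial resource collection intended to give researchers tagged versions of M. smegmatis genes for localisation and expression studies.
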