>Addgene plasmid #167430 | pMSR:MSMEG_5446:Dendra | depositor partial sequence | sequence record 325258 | partial
ATGCGGATCGAGCGGTTCTGCACGCCGGACGGCCAGGCTGACGCCCCTTCCGTGCTGCGCAGCGTCGCCG
CGGCCGCGTCGGCCGCCGGTCTGGCACCGCCTGCCGCGCTGATCGGTGACTGGTTCGGCTCGCGTGCCGT
CATCGCGCCGACCGTCACCGCGCTGCCCGCCGAACCCGACGCGGTGTTCGATGTGCCTCAGGGTTCGGCC
GAAGGTGCCGCCGTGGGTGGTGGCTGGTTCGGCTACCTGTCGTATCCCGATCCAGGGGCCTGCGAGAGCG
CACCACGCATCCCTGTGGCCGCAGGCGGGTGGTCGGACTGCGTCCTGCGGCAGGACACCGAAGGGCAGTG
GTGGTACGAAAGTCTCGCCGGCGCACCGCTTCCCGCATGGCTGCGTGACCTGGCGCCCACACCTTCCCGC
CCGCACACCGTCGACTGGGTGCCGCCGGATCGTGGCGCGCACCGCCGTGGCGTGCTGGCCTGCCTGGAGG
CCATCGCGGCGGGCGAGGTGTATCAGGCATGCGTATGCACCCGGTTCACCGGGCGCCTGGACGGCTCGCC
GTCGGACTTCTTCGCCGACGCGGTGGCGCGCACCGCACCTGCGCGCGCGGCGTACGTGGCCGGCGACTGG
GGTGCCGTCGCGTCGCTGTCACCGGAACTGTTCCTGAGCCGGCGAGGATCGTCGGTGTCGTCGAGCCCCA
TCAAGGGGACGCTGCCGCGCCACGCCGACCCCGCCGGACTGCGGGCATCGGTCAAGGACGTCGCCGAGAA
CGTCATGATCGTCGACCTGGTGCGCAACGATCTCGGTCGCGTCGCGCGGACCGGGTCGGTGACGGTGCCC
GAACTCCTCGCGGTCAAGCCCGCACCGGGCGTGTGGCATCTGGTGTCGACCGTGGCGGCCGAGGTCGAGC
AGTGCGTGCCCATGGGCGCGCTGCTCGATGCCGCTTTCCCGCCCGCGTCGGTCACCGGCACGCCGAAAGG
CCGCGCGCGTGAGCTGCTGCGCGCCTGGGAGCCTGGTTTGCGTGGAATATACTGCGGGACAGTCGGTCTG
GCCTCACCCGTCGCGGGCTGCGAGTTGAACGTCGCGATCCGCACCGTCGAGTTCGGCGCCGACGGATCGG
CTGTGCTCGGCGTGGGCGGCGGTATCACCGCGGACTCCGACCCCGACCGCGAGTGGGAGGAATGTCTGCA
CAAGGCCGCCAGCATCGTGGGGCCGGTGACCGATCAGTCCCTTGAGCGCAGCACGGCGTCG
